>Addgene plasmid #218622 | pJJB1426 | addgene full sequence | sequence record 431872 | Addgene NGS Result
CAGTTCGAGTTTATCATTATCAATACTGCCATTTCAAAGAATACGTAAATAATTAATAGTAGTGATTTTC
CTAACTTTATTTAGTCAAAAAATTAGCCTTTTAATTCTGCTGTAACCCGTACATGCCCAAAATAGGGGGC
GGGTTACACAGAATATATAACATCGTAGGTGTCTGGGTGAACAGTTTATTCCTGGCATCCACTAAATATA
ATGGAGCCCGCTTTTTAAGCTGGCATCCAGAAAAAAAAAGAATCCCAGCACCAAAATATTGTTTTCTTCA
CCAACCATCAGTTCATAGGTCCATTCTCTTAGCGCAACTACAGAGAACAGGGGCACAAACAGGCAAAAAA
CGGGCACAACCTCAATGGAGTGATGCAACCTGCCTGGAGTAAATGATGACACAAGGCAATTGACCCACGC
ATGTATCTATCTCATTTTCTTACACCTTCTATTACCTTCTGCTCTCTCTGATTTGGAAAAAGCTGAAAAA
AAAGGTTGAAACCAGTTCCCTGAAATTATTCCCCTACTTGACTAATAAGTATATAAAGACGGTAGGTATT
GATTGTAATTCTGTAAATCTATTTCTTAAACTTCTTAAATTCTACTTTTATAGTTAGTCTTTTTTTTAGT
TTTAAAACACCAAGAACTTAGTTTCGAATAAACACACATAAACAAACAAAAGATCTATGGAAGAAACTGT
AATGTTATATCACGAATTGGAAGTCGCAGCCTCAGCTGACGAAGTATGGTCTGTCGAAGGTTCTCCTGAA
TTAGGTTTACATTTACCAGATTTGTTACCAGCTGGAATATTCGCAAAGTTTGAGATAACTGGAGATGGTG
GAGAAGGTTCTATTTTGGACATGACATTTCCACCTGGTCAATTCCCTCATCATTATAGAGAGAAGTTCGT
TTTCTTCGACCATAAGAATAGATATAAGTTGGTTGAACAAATTGACGGTGATTTCTTTGATTTGGGAGTA
ACCTACTACATGGACACTATTAGGGTCGTCGCAACAGGTCCTGATTCTTGTGTCATCAAATCAACAACTG
AATATCATGTTAAACCAGAATTTGCTAAGATTGTTAAACCTTTAATCGATACAGTTCCATTAGCCATTAT
GTCAGAGGCAATAGCTAAGGTAGTATTGGAAAATAAGCACAAATCTTCTGAGGGATCCGGGTCCTCTAAA
GGTGAAGAATTATTCACTGGTGTTGTCCCAATTTTGGTTGAATTAGATGGTGATGTTAATGGTCACAAAT
TTTCTGTCTCCGGTGAAGGTGAAGGTGATGCTACTTACGGTAAATTGACCTTAAAATTGATTTGTACTAC
TGGTAAATTGCCAGTTCCATGGCCAACCTTAGTCACTACTTTAGGTTATGGTTTGCAATGTTTTGCTAGA
TACCCAGATCATATGAAACAACATGACTTTTTCAAGTCTGCCATGCCAGAAGGTTATGTTCAAGAAAGAA
CTATTTTTTTCAAAGATGACGGTAACTACAAGACCAGAGCTGAAGTCAAGTTTGAAGGTGATACCTTAGT
TAATAGAATCGAATTAAAAGGTATTGATTTTAAAGAAGGTGGTAACATTTTAGGTCACAAATTGGAATAC
AACTATAACTCTCACAATGTTTACATCACTGCTGACAAACAAAAGAATGGTATCAAAGCTAACTTCAAAA
TTAGACACAACATTGAAGATGGTGGTGTTCAATTAGCTGACCATTATCAACAAAATACTCCAATTGGTGA
TGGTCCAGTCTTGTTACCAGACAACCATTACTTATCCTATCAATCTGCCTTATCCAAAGATCCAAACGAA
AAGAGAGATCACATGGTCTTGTTAGAATTTGTTACTGCTGCTGGTATTACCCATGGTATGGATGAATTGT
ACAAAGGGTCCTTGGGAAGAGGTAGAAGATCCAAATTGTAATAATGGCAGTGCTTTTAACTAAGAATTAT
TAGTCTTTTCTGCTTATTTTTTCATCATAGTTTAGAACACTTTATATTAACGAATAGTTTATGAATCTAT
TTAGGTTTAAAAATTGATACAGTTTTATAAGTTACTTTTTCAAAGACTCGTGCTGTCTATTGCATAATGC
ACTGGAAGGGGAAAAAAAAGGTGCACACGCGTGGCTTTTTCTTGAATTTGCAGTTTGAAAAATGCTGGAA
ATCTGCTCGTCAGTGGTGCTCACACTGACGAATCATGTACAGATCATACCGATGACTGCCTGGCGACTCA
CAACTAAGCAAGACAGCCGGAACCAGCGCCGGCGAACACCACTGCATATATGGCATATCACAACAGTCCA
CGTCTCAAGCAGTTACAGAGATGTTACGAACCACTAGTGCACTGCAGTACAAACACAGTCCTTTCCCGCA
ATTTTCTTTTTCTATTACTCTTGGCCTCCTCTAGTACACTCTATATTTTTTTATGCCTCGGTAATGATTT
TCATTTTTTTTTTTCCACCTAGCGGATGACTCTTTTTTTTTCTTAGCGATTGGCATTATCACATAATGAA
TTATACATTATATAAAGTAATGTGATTTCTTCGAAGAATATACTAAAAAATGAGCAGGCAAGATAAACGA
AGGCAAAGATGACAGAGCAGAAAGCCCTAGTAAAGCGTATTACAAATGAAACCAAGATTCAGATTGCGAT
CTCTTTAAAGGGTGGTCCCCTAGCGATAGAGCACTCGATCTTCCCAGAAAAAGAGGCAGAAGCAGTAGCA
GAACAGGCCACACAATCGCAAGTGATTAACGTCCACACAGGTATAGGGTTTCTGGACCATATGATACATG
CTCTGGCCAAGCATTCCGGCTGGTCGCTAATCGTTGAGTGCATTGGTGACTTACACATAGACGACCATCA
CACCACTGAAGACTGCGGGATTGCTCTCGGTCAAGCTTTTAAAGAGGCCCTAGGGGCCGTGCGTGGAGTA
AAAAGGTTTGGATCAGGATTTGCGCCTTTGGATGAGGCACTTTCCAGAGCGGTGGTTGATCTTTCGAACA
GGCCGTACGCAGTTGTCGAACTTGGTTTGCAAAGGGAGAAAGTAGGTGATCTCTCTTGCGAGATGATCCC
GCATTTTCTTGAAAGCTTTGCAGAGGCTAGCAGAATTACCCTCCACGTTGATTGTCTGCGAGGCAAGAAT
GATCATCACCGTAGTGAGAGTGCGTTCAAGGCTCTTGCGGTTGCCATAAGAGAAGCCACCTCGCCCAATG
GTACCAACGATGTTCCCTCCACCAAAGGTGTTCTTATGTAGTGACACCGATTATTTAAAGCTGCTGCATA
CGATATATATACATGTGTATATATGTATACCTATGAATGTCAGTAAGTATGTATACGAACAGTATGATAC
TGAAGATGACAAGGTAATGCATCATTCTATACGTGTCATTCTGAACGAGGCGCGCTTTCCTTTTTTCTTT
TTGCTTTTTCTTTTTTTTTCTCTTGAACTCGACGGATCATAGAGTAACGAAGCATCTGTGCTTCATTTTG
TAGAACAAAAATGCAACGCGAGAGCGCTAATTTTTCAAACAAAGAATCTGAGCTGCATTTTTACAGAACA
GAAATGCAACGCGAAAGCGCTATTTTACCAACGAAGAATCTGTGCTTCATTTTTGTAAAACAAAAATGCA
ACGCGAGAGCGCTAATTTTTCAAACAAAGAATCTGAGCTGCATTTTTACAGAACAGAAATGCAACGCGAG
AGCGCTATTTTACCAACAAAGAATCTATACTTCTTTTTTGTTCTACAAAAATGCATCCCGAGAGCGCTAT
TTTTCTAACAAAGCATCTTAGATTACTTTTTTTCTCCTTTGTGCGCTCTATAATGCAGTCTCTTGATAAC
TTTTTGCACTGTAGGTCCGTTAAGGTTAGAAGAAGGCTACTTTGGTGTCTATTTTCTCTTCCATAAAAAA
AGCCTGACTCCACTTCCCGCGTTTACTGATTACTAGCGAAGCTGCGGGTGCATTTTTTCAAGATAAAGGC
ATCCCCGATTATATTCTATACCGATGTGGATTGCGCATACTTTGTGAACAGAAAGTGATAGCGTTGATGA
TTCTTCATTGGTCAGAAAATTATGAACGGTTTCTTCTATTTTGTCTCTATATACTACGTATAGGAAATGT
TTACATTTTCGTATTGTTTTCGATTCACTCTATGAATAGTTCTTACTACAATTTTTTTGTCTAAAGAGTA
ATACTAGAGATAAACATAAAAAATGTAGAGGTCGAGTTTAGATGCAAGTTCAAGGAGCGAAAGGTGGATG
GGTAGGTTATATAGGGATATAGCACAGAGATATATAGCAAAGAGATACTTTTGAGCAATGTTTGTGGAAG
CGGTATTCGCAATATTTTAGTAGCTCGTTACAGTCCGGTGCGTTTTTGGTTTTTTGAAAGTGCGTCATCA
GAGCGCTTTTGGTTTTCAAAAGCGCTCTGAAGTTCCTATACTTTCTAGCTAGAGAATAGGAACTTCCCGA
GCGGCCGCGTGTTACAACCAATTAACCAATTCTGATTAGAAAAACTCATCGAGCATCAAATGAAACTGCA
ATTTATTCATATCAGGATTATCAATACCATATTTTTGAAAAAGCCGTTTCTGTAATGAAGGAGAAAACTC
ACCGAGGCAGTTCCATAGGATGGCAAGATCCTGGTATCGGTCTGCGATTCCGACTCGTCCAACATCAATA
CAACCTATTAATTTCCCCTCGTCAAAAATAAGGTTATCAAGTGAGAAATCACCATGAGTGACGACTGAAT
CCGGTGAGAATGGCAAAAGCTTATGCATTTCTTTCCAGACTTGTTCAACAGGCCAGCCATTACGCTCGTC
ATCAAAATCACTCGCATCAACCAAACCGTTATTCATTCGTGATTGCGCCTGAGCGAGGCGAAATACGCGA
TCGCTGTTAAAAGGACAATTACAAACAGGAATCGAATGCAACCGGCGCAGGAACACTGCCAGCGCATCAA
CAATATTTTCACCTGAATCAGGATATTCTTCTAATACCTGGAATGCTGTTTTCCCGGGGATCGCAGTGGT
GAGTAACCATGCATCATCAGGAGTACGGATAAAATGCTTGATGGTCGGAAGAGGCATAAATTCCGTCAGC
CAGTTTAGTCTGACCATCTCATCTGTAACATCATTGGCAACGCTACCTTTGCCATGTTTCAGAAACAACT
CTGGCGCATCGGGCTTCCCATACAATCGATAGATTGTCGCACCTGATTGCCCGACATTATCGCGAGCCCA
TTTATACCCATATAAATCAGCATCCATGTTGGAATTTAATCGCGGCCTGGAGCAAGACGTTTCCCGTTGA
ATATGGCTCATAACACCCCTTGTATTACTGTTTATGTAAGCAGACAGTTTTATTGTTCATGATGATATAT
TTTTATCTTGTGCAATGTAACATCAGAGATTTTGAGACACAACGTGGCTTTGTTGAATAAATCGAACTTT
TGCTGAGTTGAAGGATCAGTCATGACCAAAATCCCTTAACGTGAGTTTTCGTTCCACTGAGCGTCAGACC
CCGTAGAAAAGATCAAAGGATCTTCTTGAGATCCTTTTTTTCTGCGCGTAATCTGCTGCTTGCAAACAAA
AAAACCACCGCTACCAGCGGTGGTTTGTTTGCCGGATCAAGAGCTACCAACTCTTTTTCCGAAGGTAACT
GGCTTCAGCAGAGCGCAGATACCAAATACTGTTCTTCTAGTGTAGCCGTAGTTAGGCCACCACTTCAAGA
ACTCTGTAGCACCGCCTACATACCTCGCTCTGCTAATCCTGTTACCAGTGGCTGCTGCCAGTGGCGATAA
GTCGTGTCTTACCGGGTTGGACTCAAGACGATAGTTACCGGATAAGGCGCAGCGGTCGGGCTGAACGGGG
GGTTCGTGCACACAGCCCAGCTTGGAGCGAACGACCTACACCGAACTGAGATACCTACAGCGTGAGCTAT
GAGAAAGCGCCACGCTTCCCGAAGGGAGAAAGGCGGACAGGTATCCGGTAAGCGGCAGGGTCGGAACAGG
AGAGCGCACGAGGGAGCTTCCAGGGGGAAACGCCTGGTATCTTTATAGTCCTGTCGGGTTTCGCCACCTC
TGACTTGAGCGTCGATTTTTGTGATGCTCGTCAGGGGGGCGGAGCCTATGGAAAAACGCCAGCAACGCGG
CCTTTTTACGGTTCCTGGCCTTTTGCTGGCCTTTTGCTCACATGTTCTTTCCTGCGTTATCCCCTGATTC
TGTGGATAACCGTGCGGCCGCCCCTGAATTCGCATCTAGACTGATGAGACGTGGTAGAGCCACAAACAGC
CGGTACAAGCAACGATCTCCAGGACCATCTGAATCATGCGCGGATGACACGAACTCACGACGGCGATCAC
AGACATTAACCCACAGTACAGACACTGCGACAACGTGGCAATTCGTCGCAATACAACG
Features (pLannotate 1.2.2; 8 found; start..end, strand, type, name):
     14..680     +  promoter       GAP promoter: S. cerevisiae TDH3; promoter for glyceraldehyde-3-phosphate dehydrogenase
    696..1166    +  CDS            NCS_THLFG (fragment): Experimental evidence at protein level: Swiss-Prot protein existence level 1. Involved in the biosynthesis of the common precursor of all benzylisoquinoline alkaloids such as morphine, sanguinarine, codeine or berberine. Condenses dopamine and 4-hydroxyphenylacetaldehyde. From Thalictrum flavum subsp. glaucum (Yellow meadow rue).
   1185..1895    +  CDS            Venus: Venus is a basic (constitutively fluorescent) yellow fluorescent protein published in 2002, derived from Aequorea victoria. It is reported to be a rapidly-maturing weak dimer with moderate acid sensitivity.
   2411..2598    +  promoter       HIS3 promoter: S. cerevisiae HIS3
   2599..3258    +  CDS            HIS3: HIS7_YEAST - Experimental evidence at protein level: Swiss-Prot protein existence level 1. From Saccharomyces cerevisiae (strain ATCC 204508 / S288c) (Baker's yeast).
   3476..4458    -  rep_origin     2μ ori: yeast 2μ plasmid origin of replication
   4516..5331    -  CDS            KanR: aminoglycoside phosphotransferase; aph(3')-Ia; confers resistance to kanamycin in bacteria or G418 (Geneticin®) in eukaryotes
   5556..6144    +  rep_origin     ori: high-copy-number ColE1/pMB1/pBR322/pUC origin of replication
