[The description below was written by a language model from this plasmid's Addgene catalogue record and pLannotate feature annotations shown in this document.]
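Description:
pJJB1426 is a yeast expression shuttle plasmid of about 6.4 kb, assembled by Golden Gate cloning on an in-house backbone (PSG301). It replicates in Saccharomyces cerevisiae from the 2μ origin, giving high copy number, and is maintained by HIS3 auxotrophic selection, with HIS3 driven by its own promoter. In E. coli it is propagated through a high-copy ColE1/pUC-type origin under kanamycin selection (KanR, an aminoglycoside phosphotransferase).

The payload is a single expression cassette in which the strong constitutive TDH3 (GAP) promoter drives a truncated norcoclaurine synthase (tNCS) fused at its C terminus to a yellow fluorescent protein and an enhanced peroxisomal targeting signal type 1 (ePTS1). NCS condenses dopamine with 4-hydroxyphenylacetaldehyde, the first committed step of benzylisoquinoline alkaloid biosynthesis. The feature table identifies the YFP as Venus. It does not annotate the short ePTS1 tag or a terminator, which presumably lie downstream of Venus. The catalogue lists the insert species as Camellia japonica with the truncation given as 106-588, whereas the automated annotation matches the coding region as a fragment of the Thalictrum flavum NCS. This is only a homology-based call, so the true source species is not resolved by the record.

The truncated enzyme is described as toxic to yeast, and the construct is used in a toxicity assay. The ePTS1 tag directs the fusion into the peroxisome, so growth under high-copy, strong-promoter expression presumably reflects how effectively the enzyme is sequestered away from the cytosol. The YFP moiety allows expression and localization of the fusion to be monitored. The plasmid comes from work on increasing peroxisomal import capacity to compartmentalize multienzyme pathways.
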