Addgene plasmid #218622: pJJB1426
Purpose: Express tNCS to the peroxisome for toxicity assay
Depositing lab: John Dueber. Depositing organization: University of California, Berkeley. Publication: ML-enhanced peroxisome capacity enables compartmentalization of multienzyme pathway. Baker JJ, Shi J, Wang S, Mujica EM, Bianco S, Capponi S, Dueber JE. Nat Chem Biol. 2024 Oct 14. doi: 10.1038/s41589-024-01759-2. PubMed 39402374.
Backbone
  Vector backbone: PSG301
  Backbone manufacturer: Internal
  Vector type: Yeast Expression
  Selectable markers: HIS3 ; YFP
Growth in bacteria
  Bacterial resistance: Kanamycin, 50 μg/mL
  Growth temperature: 37°C
  Growth strain: DH5alpha
  Copy number: High Copy
Gene/Insert
  Gene/Insert name: tNCS
  Species: Camellia japonica
  Mutation: 106-588
  Tag / fusion protein: YFP-ePTS1 (C terminal on insert)
  Cloning method: Golden Gate
Terms and licenses: Academic/Nonprofit Terms; Industry Terms: Not Available to Industry
Depositor comments: Used for toxicity assay. Express the toxic, truncated tNCS enzyme with a YFP and ePTS1 tag to direct the fusion to the peroxisome. This is done on a high copy number 2 micron plasmid using HIS3 as the selectable marker.
How to cite: pJJB1426 was a gift from John Dueber (Addgene plasmid # 218622 ; http://n2t.net/addgene:218622 ; RRID:Addgene_218622)
